>Addgene plasmid #124855 | pAAV-FLEX-SaCas9-U6-sgGria3 | addgene full sequence | sequence record 243684 | Addgene NGS Result
CCTGCAGGCAGCTGCGCGCTCGCTCGCTCACTGAGGCCGCCCGGGCGTCGGGCGACCTTTGGTCGCCCGG
CCTCAGTGAGCGAGCGAGCGCGCAGAGAGGGAGTGGCCAACTCCATCACTAGGGGTTCCTGCGGCCTCTA
GACTCGAGGCGTTGACATTGATTATTGACTAGTTATTAATAGTAATCAATTACGGGGTCATTAGTTCATA
GCCCATATATGGAGTTCCGCGTTACATAACTTACGGTAAATGGCCCGCCTGGCTGACCGCCCAACGACCC
CCGCCCATTGACGTCAATAATGACGTATGTTCCCATAGTAACGCCAATAGGGACTTTCCATTGACGTCAA
TGGGTGGAGTATTTACGGTAAACTGCCCACTTGGCAGTACATCAAGTGTATCATATGCCAAGTACGCCCC
CTATTGACGTCAATGACGGTAAATGGCCCGCCTGGCATTATGCCCAGTACATGACCTTATGGGACTTTCC
TACTTGGCAGTACATCTACGTATTAGTCATCGCTATTACCATGGTGATGCGGTTTTGGCAGTACATCAAT
GGGCGTGGATAGCGGTTTGACTCACGGGGATTTCCAAGTCTCCACCCCATTGACGTCAATGGGAGTTTGT
TTTGGCACCAAAATCAACGGGACTTTCCAAAATGTCGTAACAACTCCGCCCCATTGACGCAAATGGGCGG
TAGGCGTGTACGGTGGGAGGTCTATATAAGCAGAGCTCTCTGGCTAACTACCGGTGCTAGCGTCGACTCC
GGAATAACTTCGTATAGGATACTTTATACGAAGTTATGCAGAATGGTAGCTGGATTGTAGCTGCTATTAG
CAATATGAAACCTCTTAATAACTTCGTATAGCATACATTATACGAAGTTATGGCGCGCCTTAAGCGTAAT
CTGGAACATCGTATGGGTAAGCGTAATCTGGAACATCGTATGGGTAAGCGTAATCTGGAACATCGTATGG
GTAGGATCCCTTTTTCTTTTTTGCCTGGCCGGCCTTTTTCGTGGCCGCCGGCCTTTTGCCCTTTTTGATG
ATCTGAGGGTGCTTCTTAGATTTCACTTCATACAGGTTGCCCAGAATGTCTGTGCTGTACTTCTTAATGC
TCTGGGTCTTGGAGGCGATTGTCTTAATGATCCTGGGGGGCCTCTTGTCGTTCATGTTTTCCAGGTACTC
GCGGTAGGTGATGTCGATCATGTTCACTTCGATCCGGTTCAGCAGGTCGTTGTTCACGCCGATCACTCTA
TACAGCTCGCCGTTGATCTTGATCAGATCGTTGTTGTAGAAGGAGGCGATAAACTCGGCCTGGTTGCTGA
TCTTCTTCAGCTTCTTAGCTTCCTCATAGCACTTGCTATTCACTTCGTAGTAGTTTTCTTTTTTGATCAC
ATCCAGATTCTTCACGGTCACGAACTTGTACACGCCATTGTCCAGGTACACGTCGAATCTGTAGGGCTTC
AGGGACAGCTTCACGACCTTGTTTCTGCTGTTGGGGTAGTCGTCGGTGATGTCCAGATGGGCGTTCAGTT
TGTTGCCGTAATACTTAATCTTCTTGATCACGGGGCCGTTGTCCTTTTTGGAGTACTTGGTCAGGTAGTT
CCCGGTTTCCTCGTAGTACTTGTACAGGGGATTCTTCTCGTCGCCGTACTGTTCCATAATCAGCTTCAGT
TTCTGGTAGGTCTGGGGGTCGTGGTGGTACATCAGCAGCTTTTCGGGGCTCTTGTTGATCAGCTTTTTCA
GCTTGTCATTGTCCTTGTCGTACAGGCCGTTCAGATTGTTCACGATCAGGGTGTTGCCCTTGTCGTCCTT
CCGGGTGGAGTACAGGGTGTCGTTAATCAGCTCTCTATTAGGCTTCTTGTCCACCCGGTGGCTGTACTTG
TAGTCCTTGAAGTCCTTAATGTGCTTGATCTGGTGGGGGGTGATGAAGATCTCTTTGTACTCCTGCTCGG
TTTCGATCTCGGGCATGCTCTCGGCCTGCTTTTCCTCGAACATCTGGTTTTCCATCACTTTTTTGGCCTT
GTCCAGTTTCTTCCACTCTTTGAAGATGAAATCGGCGTTGGCAATGATCAGGGCGTCCTCGGCGTGGTGC
TTGTACCCCTTGTTCCGCTCTTTCTTAAACTTCCACTTCCGCCGCAGAAAGCTGGTGAAGCCGCCATTGA
TGGACTTCACTTTCACGTCCAGGTTGTTCACTCTGAAGTAGCTCCGCAGCAGGTTCATCAGGCCTCTGGT
GGCGTATCTGGTATCCACCAGGTTCCGGTTGATGAAGTCTTTCTGCACGGAGAACCTGTTGATGTCCCGT
TCTTCCAGCAGATACTCTTTCTTGGTCTTGCTGATTCTGCCCTTGCCCTTGGCCAGATTCAGGATGTGCT
TCTTGAAGGTTTCGTAGCTGATCTTGCTGTCGCTGCTGCTCAGGTACTGGAATGGGGTCCGGTTGCCCTT
CTTGCTGTTTTCTTCCTGCTTCACGAGCACCTTGTTGTTGAAGCTGTTGTCGAAGGACACGCTTCTGGGG
ATGATGTGGTCCACCTCATAGTTGAAGGGGTTGTTCAGCAGATCTTCCAGAGGGATGGCTTCCAGGCTGT
ACAGGCACTTGCCTTCCTGCATGTCGTGCAGCTTGATCTTCTCGATCAGGTACTTGGCGTTCTCTTTGCC
GGTGGTCCGGATGATTTCCTCGATCCGCTCGTTGGTCTGCCGGTTCCGCTTCTGCATCTCGTTGATCATT
TTCTGGGCGTCCTTGGAGTTCTTCTCGCGGGCCAGCTCGATAATGATGTCGTTGGGCAGGCCGTACTTCT
TGATGATGGCGTTGATCACTTTGATGCTCTGGATGAAGCTTCTCTTCACGACGGGGCTCAGGATGAAGTC
GTCCACCAGGGTGGTGGGGATCTCTTTCTGCTGGGACAGGTCCACCTTCTTGGGCACCAGCTTCAGCCGG
TTGAAGATAGCGATCTGGTTGTCGTTGGTGTGCCACAGCTCGTCCAGGATCAGGTTGATGGCCTTCAGGC
TCAGGTTGTGGGTGCCGGTATAGCCCTTCAGATTAGAGATCTGCTCGATCTCTTCCTGGGTCAGCTCGGA
GTTCAGATTGGTCAGTTCTTCCTGGATGTCCTCGCTGCTCTGGTAGATGGTCAGGATCTTGGCAATCTGA
TCCAGCAGCTCGGCGTTCTCAATAATCTCTTTCCGGGCGGTAATGTCCTTGATGTCGTGGTACACCTTCA
GGTTGGTGAACTCGGGCTTGCCGGTGCTGGTCACTCTGTAGCCCTTAATATCCTCTTCGTTCACGAGGAT
TTCTTTGGCGATCTGCTTCAGGGTGGGCTTCTTCTTCTGCTTGAACACGTTCTCGATGATCTGGAACTTC
TCGTAATATTCCAGCTTCTCGTTCTCGTCCCTGGTGATCACGAGATTGTTCAGGTCGTTCAGGGCGTTGT
ACAGGTCGGCGTTGTAGGCGTACTTCACGCTCCGCAGTTCCTCGGGGAAGTAGGTGCAGTGGCCCATCAG
CATCTCGTACCATTCTTTGATGTCCTTCCAGCCGAAGGGGCTGCCCTCGCCAGGTCCCTCATAGTAGGTC
CGCCGGGTTTCCAGCAGGTCGATGTAGGTGTCGATGAAGCTCTGGTCCAGCTGGTGGTAGGCCTTCTGCA
CCTTCAGCAGCTGTTTGGCTTCTTTCACGTAGTCGCTGGTCTTGAATCTGTTGATGCTGCCCCGCACTTC
GCCGTCTTTCTTCAGCCGTTCCAGCTGCAGTTCGGCCACGTATTTCTCTTCCAGGGCCTTGCTGTTCCGG
CTGATCTGCTCTTTGGTGGACAGCTCGTTGCCGGTGTCCTCTTCCACCTCGTTCACGTTGTGCACGCCTC
TTCTCTTGGCCAGGTGCAGCAGGGCGGCAGAGAACTCTTCCTCGCTCAGCTTCTGGCTCAGGCCCTTCAC
TCTGGCCTCGTAGGGGTTGATGCCGCTCAGCTCGCTGTGGTCGGTCAGCAGGTTGTAGTCGAACAGCAGC
TTCTTCACTCTCTGGATTCTATGCCGCCTCCGCCGCTTCAGCCTTCTGGCGCCTCTCTTGCTCCGCCTGC
CCTCGTTGTTTTCCACGTTGGCCTCTTTGAACAGCCGCACGCCGGCATCGATCACGTCCCGTGTCTCGTA
GTCGATGATGCCGTAGCCCACGCTGGTGATGCCGATGTCCAGGCCCAGGATGTAGTTCCGCTTGGCTGCT
GGGACTCCGTGGATACCGACCTTCCGCTTCTTCTTTGGGGCCATGCGGCCGCTGCAGACCGGTGCTAGCA
TAACTTCGTATAAAGTATCCTATACGAAGTTATTTGCCTTAACCCAGAAATTATCACTGTTATTCTTTAG
AATGGTGCAAAGAATAACTTCGTATAATGTATGCTATACGAAGTTATGAATTCCTAGAGCTCGCTGATCA
GCCTCGACTGTGCCTTCTAGTTGCCAGCCATCTGTTGTTTGCCCCTCCCCCGTGCCTTCCTTGACCCTGG
AAGGTGCCACTCCCACTGTCCTTTCCTAATAAAATGAGGAAATTGCATCGCATTGTCTGAGTAGGTGTCA
TTCTATTCTGGGGGGTGGGGTGGGGCAGGACAGCAAGGGGGAGGATTGGGAAGAGAATAGCAGGCATGCT
GGGGAGGTACCGAGGGCCTATTTCCCATGATTCCTTCATATTTGCATATACGATACAAGGCTGTTAGAGA
GATAATTGGAATTAATTTGACTGTAAACACAAAGATATTAGTACAAAATACGTGACGTAGAAAGTAATAA
TTTCTTGGGTAGTTTGCAGTTTTAAAATTATGTTTTAAAATGGACTATCATATGCTTACCGTAACTTGAA
AGTATTTCGATTTCTTGGCTTTATATATCTTGTGGAAAGGACGAAACACCGTGTTCATTGACATCTGGTC
AGTTTTAGTACTCTGGAAACAGAATCTACTAAAACAAGGCAAAATGCCGTGTTTATCTCGTCAACTTGTT
GGCGAGATTTTTGCGGCCGCAGGAACCCCTAGTGATGGAGTTGGCCACTCCCTCTCTGCGCGCTCGCTCG
CTCACTGAGGCCGGGCGACCAAAGGTCGCCCGACGCCCGGGCTTTGCCCGGGCGGCCTCAGTGAGCGAGC
GAGCGCGCAGCTGCCTGCAGGGGCGCCTGATGCGGTATTTTCTCCTTACGCATCTGTGCGGTATTTCACA
CCGCATA
[95 nt withheld, positions 5188-5282]
T
[46 nt withheld, positions 5284-5329]
C
[141 nt withheld, positions 5331-5471]
CCTTTGACGTTGGAGTCCACGTTCTTT
[37 nt withheld, positions 5499-5535]
ACTCTATCTCGGGCTATTCTTTTGATTTATAAGGGATTTTGCCGATTTCGGTCTATTGGTTAAAAAATGA
GCTGATTTAACAAAAATTTAACGCGAATTTTAACAAAATATTAACGTTTACAATTTTATGGTGCACTCTC
AGTACAATCTGCTCTGATGCCGCATAGTTAAGCCAGCCCCGACACCCGCCAACACCCGCTGACGCGCCCT
GACGGGCTTGTCTGCTCCCGGCATCCGCTTACAGACAAGCTGTGACCGTCTCCGGGAGCTGCATGTGTCA
GAGGTTTTCACCGTCATCACCGAAACGCGCGAGACGAAAGGGCCTCGTGATACGCCTATTTTTATAGGTT
AATGTCATGATAATAATGGTTTCTTAGACGTCAGGTGGCACTTTTCGGGGAAATGTGCGCGGAACCCCTA
TTTGTTTATTTTTCTAAATACATTCAAATATGTATCCGCTCATGAGACAATAACCCTGATAAATGCTTCA
ATAATATTGAAAAAGGAAGAGTATGAGTATTCAACATTTCCGTGTCGCCCTTATTCCCTTTTTTGCGGCA
TTTTGCCTTCCTGTTTTTGCTCACCCAGAAACGCTGGTGAAAGTAAAAGATGCTGAAGATCAGTTGGGTG
CACGAGTGGGTTACATCGAACTGGATCTCAACAGCGGTAAGATCCTTGAGAGTTTTCGCCCCGAAGAACG
TTTTCCAATGATGAGCACTTTTAAAGTTCTGCTATGTGGCGCGGTATTATCCCGTATTGACGCCGGGCAA
GAGCAACTCGGTCGCCGCATACACTATTCTCAGAATGACTTGGTTGAGTACTCACCAGTCACAGAAAAGC
ATCTTACGGATGGCATGACAGTAAGAGAATTATGCAGTGCTGCCATAACCATGAGTGATAACACTGCGGC
CAACTTACTTCTGACAACGATCGGAGGACCGAAGGAGCTAACCGCTTTTTTGCACAACATGGGGGATCAT
GTAACTCGCCTTGATCGTTGGGAACCGGAGCTGAATGAAGCCATACCAAACGACGAGCGTGACACCACGA
TGCCTGTAGCAATGGCAACAACGTTGCGCAAACTATTAACTGGCGAACTACTTACTCTAGCTTCCCGGCA
ACAATTAATAGACTGGATGGAGGCGGATAAAGTTGCAGGACCACTTCTGCGCTCGGCCCTTCCGGCTGGC
TGGTTTATTGCTGATAAATCTGGAGCCGGTGAGCGTGGAAGCCGCGGTATCATTGCAGCACTGGGGCCAG
ATGGTAAGCCCTCCCGTATCGTAGTTATCTACACGACGGGGAGTCAGGCAACTATGGATGAACGAAATAG
ACAGATCGCTGAGATAGGTGCCTCACTGATTAAGCATTGGTAACTGTCAGACCAAGTTTACTCATATATA
CTTTAGATTGATTTAAAACTTCATTTTTAATTTAAAAGGATCTAGGTGAAGATCCTTTTTGATAATCTCA
TGACCAAAATCCCTTAACGTGAGTTTTCGTTCCACTGAGCGTCAGACCCCGTAGAAAAGATCAAAGGATC
TTCTTGAGATCCTTTTTTTCTGCGCGTAATCTGCTGCTTGCAAACAAAAAAACCACCGCTACCAGCGGTG
GTTTGTTTGCCGGATCAAGAGCTACCAACTCTTTTTCCGAAGGTAACTGGCTTCAGCAGAGCGCAGATAC
CAAATACTGTTCTTCTAGTGTAGCCGTAGTTAGGCCACCACTTCAAGAACTCTGTAGCACCGCCTACATA
CCTCGCTCTGCTAATCCTGTTACCAGTGGCTGCTGCCAGTGGCGATAAGTCGTGTCTTACCGGGTTGGAC
TCAAGACGATAGTTACCGGATAAGGCGCAGCGGTCGGGCTGAACGGGGGGTTCGTGCACACAGCCCAGCT
TGGAGCGAACGACCTACACCGAACTGAGATACCTACAGCGTGAGCTATGAGAAAGCGCCACGCTTCCCGA
AGGGAGAAAGGCGGACAGGTATCCGGTAAGCGGCAGGGTCGGAACAGGAGAGCGCACGAGGGAGCTTCCA
GGGGGAAACGCCTGGTATCTTTATAGTCCTGTCGGGTTTCGCCACCTCTGACTTGAGCGTCGATTTTTGT
GATGCTCGTCAGGGGGGCGGAGCCTATGGAAAAACGCCAGCAACGCGGCCTTTTTACGGTTCCTGGCCTT
TTGCTGGCCTTTTGCTCACATGT
Features (pLannotate 1.2.2; 26 found; start..end, strand, type, name):
     12..39      +  repeat_region  AAV2 ITR (fragment): inverted terminal repeat of adeno-associated virus serotype 2 inverted
     68..95      +  repeat_region  AAV2 ITR (fragment): inverted terminal repeat of adeno-associated virus serotype 2 inverted
    154..533     +  enhancer       CMV enhancer: human cytomegalovirus immediate early enhancer
    534..737     +  promoter       CMV promoter: human cytomegalovirus (CMV) immediate early promoter
    774..807     +  protein_bind   lox2272: Cre-mediated recombination occurs in the 8-bp core sequence (GGATACTT). lox2272 sites are compatible with each other, but incompatible with loxP or loxN sites (Lee and Saito, 1988). Cre recombinase
    808..857     -  intron         β-globin intron (fragment): internally truncated intron from human β-globin
    858..891     +  protein_bind   loxP: Cre-mediated recombination occurs in the 8-bp core sequence (GCATACAT). Cre recombinase
    901..929     -  CDS            3xHA (fragment): three tandem HA epitope tags
    940..956     -  CDS            3xHA (fragment): three tandem HA epitope tags
    967..983     -  CDS            3xHA (fragment): three tandem HA epitope tags
    990..1037    -  CDS            nucleoplasmin NLS: bipartite nuclear localization signal from nucleoplasmin
   1038..4193    -  CDS            cas9: CAS9_STAAU - Experimental evidence at protein level: Swiss-Prot protein existence level 1. CRISPR (clustered regularly interspaced short palindromic repeat) is an adaptive immune system that provides protection against mobile genetic elements (viruses, transposable elements and conjugative plasmids). CRISPR clusters contain spacers, sequences complementary to antecedent mobile elements, and target invading nucleic acids. CRISPR clusters are transcribed and processed into CRISPR RNA (crRNA). In type II CRISPR systems correct processing of pre-crRNA requires a trans- encoded small RNA (tracrRNA)
   4270..4303    -  protein_bind   lox2272: Cre-mediated recombination occurs in the 8-bp core sequence (GGATACTT). lox2272 sites are compatible with each other, but incompatible with loxP or loxN sites (Lee and Saito, 1988). Cre recombinase
   4304..4353    -  intron         β-globin intron (fragment): internally truncated intron from human β-globin
   4354..4387    -  protein_bind   loxP: Cre-mediated recombination occurs in the 8-bp core sequence (GCATACAT). Cre recombinase
   4418..4529    +  polyA_signal   bGH poly(A) signal: bovine growth hormone polyadenylation signal
   4632..4872    +  promoter       U6 promoter: RNA polymerase III promoter for human U6 snRNA
   4902..4977    +  misc_RNA       Sa gRNA scaffold: guide RNA scaffold for the Staphylococcus aureus CRISPR/Cas9 system
   4991..5131    +  repeat_region  AAV2 ITR: inverted terminal repeat of adeno-associated virus serotype 2 inverted
   5136..5187    -  misc_feature   bom (fragment): basis of mobility region from pBR322
   5206..5661    +  rep_origin     f1 ori (sequence partly withheld): f1 bacteriophage origin of replication; arrow indicates direction of (+) strand synthesis
   5662..5711    -  misc_feature   bom (fragment): basis of mobility region from pBR322
   5813..5848    -  CDS            rop (fragment): Rop protein, which maintains plasmids at low copy number; rop
   5943..6047    +  promoter       AmpR promoter: bla
   6048..6908    +  CDS            AmpR: β-lactamase; bla; confers resistance to ampicillin, carbenicillin, and related antibiotics
   7079..7667    +  rep_origin     ori: high-copy-number ColE1/pMB1/pBR322/pUC origin of replication
