[The description below was written by a language model from this plasmid's Addgene catalogue record and pLannotate feature annotations shown in this document.]
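Description:
pAAV-FLEX-SaCas9-U6-sgGria3 is an AAV transfer plasmid built on the pX601 backbone that combines Cre-dependent Staphylococcus aureus Cas9 and a guide RNA against mouse Gria3 (encoding the AMPA receptor subunit GluA3) in a single vector. It is propagated in E. coli through a high-copy ColE1/pUC-type origin with ampicillin selection (AmpR), and the backbone also carries an f1 origin. AAV2 inverted terminal repeats flank the payload so that it can be packaged into recombinant AAV. The right-hand ITR is annotated in full, whereas only short ITR fragments were detected at the left end of the sequenced record.

Between the ITRs, a CMV enhancer/promoter is followed by a FLEX (double-inverted) cassette. Pairs of mutually incompatible lox2272 and loxP sites in opposing orientation bracket the SaCas9 coding sequence, which lies on the reverse strand relative to the promoter. The SaCas9 coding sequence is fused to a nucleoplasmin nuclear localization signal and a 3xHA epitope tag. Without Cre, the antisense orientation prevents Cas9 expression. In Cre-expressing cells, recombination inverts the cassette and locks it in the sense orientation, placing it under CMV control with the downstream bGH polyadenylation signal. A separate human U6 (RNA polymerase III) promoter constitutively drives the Gria3-targeting spacer joined to the Sa gRNA scaffold.

SaCas9 is compact enough for nuclease and guide to fit within one AAV genome, so a single virus can restrict Gria3 mutagenesis to Cre-defined cell populations. The associated publication describes this use in the adult mouse nervous system. The HA tag allows detection of the recombined Cas9 protein.
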