Addgene plasmid #124855: pAAV-FLEX-SaCas9-U6-sgGria3
Purpose: Mutagenesis of Gria3
Depositing lab: Larry Zweifel. Depositing organization: University of Washington. Publication: Conditional Single Vector CRISPR/SaCas9 Viruses for Efficient Mutagenesis in the Adult Mouse Nervous System. Hunker AC, Soden ME, Krayushkina D, Heymann G, Awatramani R, Zweifel LS. Cell Rep. 2020 Mar 24;30(12):4303-4316.e6. doi: 10.1016/j.celrep.2020.02.092. PubMed 32209486.
Backbone
  Vector backbone: pX601
  Vector type: Mouse Targeting, AAV, CRISPR
Growth in bacteria
  Bacterial resistance: Ampicillin, 100 μg/mL
  Growth temperature: 37°C
  Growth strain: NEB Stable
  Copy number: High Copy
Gene/Insert
  Gene/Insert name: Gria3
  gRNA/shRNA sequence: GTGTTCATTGACATCTGGTCA
  Species: M. musculus (mouse)
  Entrez Gene: Gria3 (a.k.a. 2900064I19Rik, GluA3, GluR-C, GluR-K3, Glur-3, Glur3, Gluralpha3)
  Cloning method: Restriction Enzyme; 5′ cloning site Unknown (unknown if destroyed); 3′ cloning site Unknown (unknown if destroyed)
Terms and licenses: Academic/Nonprofit Terms; Industry Terms: Not Available to Industry
How to cite: pAAV-FLEX-SaCas9-U6-sgGria3 was a gift from Larry Zweifel (Addgene plasmid # 124855 ; http://n2t.net/addgene:124855 ; RRID:Addgene_124855)
