>Addgene plasmid #124855 | pAAV-FLEX-SaCas9-U6-sgGria3 | depositor partial sequence | sequence record 238467 | U6 promoter, sgRNA insert, SaCas9 sgRNA scaffold
ATACGTGACGTAGAAAGTAATAATTTCTTGGGTAGTTTGCAGTTTTAAAATTATGTTTTAAAATGGACTA
TCATATGCTTACCGTAACTTGAAAGTATTTCGATTTCTTGGCTTTATATATCTTGTGGAAAGGACGAAAC
ACCGTGTTCATTGACATCTGGTCAGTTTTAGTACTCTGGAAACAGAATCTACTAAAACAAGGCAAAATGC
CGTGTTTATCTCGTCAACTTGTTGGCGAGA
